>Addgene plasmid #217227 | pCMV-Tc1-1_PS | addgene full sequence | sequence record 444808 | Addgene NGS Result
GACATTGATTATTGACTAGTTATTAATAGTAATCAATTACGGGGTCATTAGTTCATAGCCCATATATGGA
GTTCCGCGTTACATAACTTACGGTAAATGGCCCGCCTGGCTGACCGCCCAACGACCCCCGCCCATTGACG
TCAATAATGACGTATGTTCCCATAGTAACGCCAATAGGGACTTTCCATTGACGTCAATGGGTGGAGTATT
TACGGTAAACTGCCCACTTGGCAGTACATCAAGTGTATCATATGCCAAGTACGCCCCCTATTGACGTCAA
TGACGGTAAATGGCCCGCCTGGCATTATGCCCAGTACATGACCTTATGGGACTTTCCTACTTGGCAGTAC
ATCTACGTATTAGTCATCGCTATTACCATGGTGATGCGGTTTTGGCAGTACATCAATGGGCGTGGATAGC
GGTTTGACTCACGGGGATTTCCAAGTCTCCACCCCATTGACGTCAATGGGAGTTTGTTTTGGCACCAAAA
TCAACGGGACTTTCCAAAATGTCGTAACAACTCCGCCCCATTGACGCAAATGGGCGGTAGGCGTGTACGG
TGGGAGGTCTATATAAGCAGAGCTCTCTGGCTAACTAGAGAACCCACTGCTTACTGGCTTATCGAAATTA
ATACGACTCACTATAGGGAGACCCAAGCTTGGTACCGAGCTCGGATCCACTAGTAACGGCCGCCAGTGTG
CTGGAATTCGCCGCCACCATGAAGTTCAAGGAGCTGAGCATTGATCTGCGCGATCGCATCGTTAGCCGTC
ATCGTAGCGGTGAAGGCTATCGCAAAATTAGCGCGGCGCTGAAGGTTCCTATGAGCACCGTGGCGAGCAT
AATACGCACCTGGAAGAAATTTGGCACCACCCGTACCTTACCTCGTGTTGGCCGTCCTGCGCGTTTAAGC
GATCGTGGTCGTCGTGCGTTAGTTCGTGAGGTGACCCGCAATCCTATGGTGACCCTGACCGAATTACAGC
GCTGCAGCATGAAACGTGGCGAACCTAGCCGCCGTACTACCATTAGCGCGGCGTTACACAAGAGCGGCCT
GTTTGGTCGTGTGGCGCGTCGTAAACCTCTGCTGAGCAAAAAACATATGACCGCCCGCCTGGAGTTCGCG
AAGAAACATCTGAAGGATAGCCAGACCATGCGCAACAAAATCCTGTGGAGCGATGAAACCAAAATCGAGC
TGTTTGGCCTGAACGCGAAACGCCATGTGTGGCGCAAACCTGGTACCGCACATCATCTGGCGAACACCAT
TCCGACCGTGAAACATGGTGGCGGCAGCATTATGCTGTGGGGCTGCTTTTCAGCAGGTGGTACCGGTCGT
CGTGTTCGTATTGAAGGCAAAATGAACGCCGCCATGTACCGCGATATTCTGGATGAGAACATGCTGCAGA
GCGCACTGGACTTACGTTTAGGCCGTCGCTTTATCTTCCAGCAGGATAACGACCCTAAGCATACCGCCGA
GATCACCAAAGAGTGGCTGCGCGATGATAGCGTGAACGTGCTGGAATGGCCTAGCCAAAGCCCTGATCTG
AACCCGATTGAACATCTGTGGCGCGACCTGAAAATGGCAGTTCACCGTCGCTCACCTAGCAACCTGATGG
AACTGGAACGCTTCTGCAAAGAGGAATGGGAAAAGCTGCCGCGTAATCGTTGTGCGACCCTGGTTGAGTC
ATATCCTCGTCGCCTGGAAGCAGTTATAGCAGCGAAAGGCGCCAGCACCAAGTATTGATGAGCGGCCGCT
CGAGCATGCATCTAGAGGGCCCTATTCTATAGTGTCACCTAAATGCTAGAGCTCGCTGATCAGCCTCGAC
TGTGCCTTCTAGTTGCCAGCCATCTGTTGTTTGCCCCTCCCCCGTGCCTTCCTTGACCCTGGAAGGTGCC
ACTCCCACTGTCCTTTCCTAATAAAATGAGGAAATTGCATCGCATTGTCTGAGTAGGTGTCATTCTATTC
TGGGGGGTGGGGTGGGGCAGGACAGCAAGGGGGAGGATTGGGAAGACAATAGCAGGCATGCTGGGGATGC
GGTGGGCTCTATGGCTTCTGAGGCGGAAAGAACCAGCTGGGGCTCTAGGGGGTATCCCC
[124 nt withheld, positions 2090-2213]
C
[91 nt withheld, positions 2215-2305]
A
[49 nt withheld, positions 2307-2355]
CCTTTGACGTTGGAGTCCACGTTCTTT
[37 nt withheld, positions 2383-2419]
ACCCTATCTCGGTCTATTCTTTTGATTTATAAGGGATTTTGCCGATTTCGGCCTATTGGTTAAAAAATGA
GCTGATTTAACAAAAATTTAACGCGAATTAATTCTGTGGAATGTGTGTCAGTTAGGGTGTGGAAAGTCCC
CAGGCTCCCCAGCAGGCAGAAGTATGCAAAGCATGCATCTCAATTAGTCAGCAACCAGGTGTGGAAAGTC
CCCAGGCTCCCCAGCAGGCAGAAGTATGCAAAGCATGCATCTCAATTAGTCAGCAACCATAGTCCCGCCC
CTAACTCCGCCCATCCCGCCCCTAACTCCGCCCAGTTCCGCCCATTCTCCGCCCCATGGCTGACTAATTT
TTTTTATTTATGCAGAGGCCGAGGCCGCCTCTGCCTCTGAGCTATTCCAGAAGTAGTGAGGAGGCTTTTT
TGGAGGCCTAGGCTTTTGCAAAAAGCTCCCCGAAATGACCGACCAAGCGACGCCCAACCTGCCATCACGA
GATTTCGATTCCACCGCCGCCTTCTATGAAAGGTTGGGCTTCGGAATCGTTTTCCGGGACGCCGGCTGGA
TGATCCTCCAGCGCGGGGATCTCATGCTGGAGTTCTTCGCCCACCCCAACTTGTTTATTGCAGCTTATAA
TGGTTACAAATAAAGCAATAGCATCACAAATTTCACAAATAAAGCATTTTTTTCACTGCATTCTAGTTGT
GGTTTGTCCAAACTCATCAATGTATCTTATCATGTCTGTATACCGTCGACCTCTAGCTAGAGCTTGGCGT
AATCATGGTCATAGCTGTTTCCTGTGTGAAATTGTTATCCGCTCACAATTCCACACAACATACGAGCCGG
AAGCATAAAGTGTAAAGCCTGGGGTGCCTAATGAGTGAGCTAACTCACATTAATTGCGTTGCGCTCACTG
CCCGCTTTCCAGTCGGGAAACCTGTCGTGCCAGCTGCATTAATGAATCGGCCAACGCGCGGGGAGAGGCG
GTTTGCGTATTGGGCGCTCTTCCGCTTCCTCGCTCACTGACTCGCTGCGCTCGGTCGTTCGGCTGCGGCG
AGCGGTATCAGCTCACTCAAAGGCGGTAATACGGTTATCCACAGAATCAGGGGATAACGCAGGAAAGAAC
ATGTGAGCAAAAGGCCAGCAAAAGGCCAGGAACCGTAAAAAGGCCGCGTTGCTGGCGTTTTTCCATAGGC
TCCGCCCCCCTGACGAGCATCACAAAAATCGACGCTCAAGTCAGAGGTGGCGAAACCCGACAGGACTATA
AAGATACCAGGCGTTTCCCCCTGGAAGCTCCCTCGTGCGCTCTCCTGTTCCGACCCTGCCGCTTACCGGA
TACCTGTCCGCCTTTCTCCCTTCGGGAAGCGTGGCGCTTTCTCATAGCTCACGCTGTAGGTATCTCAGTT
CGGTGTAGGTCGTTCGCTCCAAGCTGGGCTGTGTGCACGAACCCCCCGTTCAGCCCGACCGCTGCGCCTT
ATCCGGTAACTATCGTCTTGAGTCCAACCCGGTAAGACACGACTTATCGCCACTGGCAGCAGCCACTGGT
AACAGGATTAGCAGAGCGAGGTATGTAGGCGGTGCTACAGAGTTCTTGAAGTGGTGGCCTAACTACGGCT
ACACTAGAAGAACAGTATTTGGTATCTGCGCTCTGCTGAAGCCAGTTACCTTCGGAAAAAGAGTTGGTAG
CTCTTGATCCGGCAAACAAACCACCGCTGGTAGCGGTGGTTTTTTTGTTTGCAAGCAGCAGATTACGCGC
AGAAAAAAAGGATCTCAAGAAGATCCTTTGATCTTTTCTACGGGGTCTGACGCTCAGTGGAACGAAAACT
CACGTTAAGGGATTTTGGTCATGAGATTATCAAAAAGGATCTTCACCTAGATCCTTTTAAATTAAAAATG
AAGTTTTAAATCAATCTAAAGTATATATGAGTAAACTTGGTCTGACAGTTACCAATGCTTAATCAGTGAG
GCACCTATCTCAGCGATCTGTCTATTTCGTTCATCCATAGTTGCCTGACTCCCCGTCGTGTAGATAACTA
CGATACGGGAGGGCTTACCATCTGGCCCCAGTGCTGCAATGATACCGCGAGACCCACGCTCACCGGCTCC
AGATTTATCAGCAATAAACCAGCCAGCCGGAAGGGCCGAGCGCAGAAGTGGTCCTGCAACTTTATCCGCC
TCCATCCAGTCTATTAATTGTTGCCGGGAAGCTAGAGTAAGTAGTTCGCCAGTTAATAGTTTGCGCAACG
TTGTTGCCATTGCTACAGGCATCGTGGTGTCACGCTCGTCGTTTGGTATGGCTTCATTCAGCTCCGGTTC
CCAACGATCAAGGCGAGTTACATGATCCCCCATGTTGTGCAAAAAAGCGGTTAGCTCCTTCGGTCCTCCG
ATCGTTGTCAGAAGTAAGTTGGCCGCAGTGTTATCACTCATGGTTATGGCAGCACTGCATAATTCTCTTA
CTGTCATGCCATCCGTAAGATGCTTTTCTGTGACTGGTGAGTACTCAACCAAGTCATTCTGAGAATAGTG
TATGCGGCGACCGAGTTGCTCTTGCCCGGCGTCAATACGGGATAATACCGCGCCACATAGCAGAACTTTA
AAAGTGCTCATCATTGGAAAACGTTCTTCGGGGCGAAAACTCTCAAGGATCTTACCGCTGTTGAGATCCA
GTTCGATGTAACCCACTCGTGCACCCAACTGATCTTCAGCATCTTTTACTTTCACCAGCGTTTCTGGGTG
AGCAAAAACAGGAAGGCAAAATGCCGCAAAAAAGGGAATAAGGGCGACACGGAAATGTTGAATACTCATA
CTCTTCCTTTTTCAATATTATTGAAGCATTTATCAGGGTTATTGTCTCATGAGCGGATACATATTTGAAT
GTATTTAGAAAAATAAACAAATAGGGGTTCCGCGCACATTTCCCCGAAAAGTGCCACCTGACGTCGACGG
ATCGGGAGATCTCCCGATCCCCTATGGTGCACTCTCAGTACAATCTGCTCTGATGCCGCATAGTTAAGCC
AGTATCTGCTCCCTGCTTGTGTGTTGGAGGTCGCTGAGTAGTGCGCGAGCAAAATTTAAGCTACAACAAG
GCAAGGCTTGACCGACAATTGCATGAAGAATCTGCTTAGGGTTAGGCGTTTTGCGCTGCTTCGCGATGTA
CGGGCCAGATATACGCGTT
Features (pLannotate 1.2.2; 19 found; start..end, strand, type, name):
      1..380     +  enhancer       CMV enhancer: human cytomegalovirus immediate early enhancer
    381..584     +  promoter       CMV promoter: human cytomegalovirus (CMV) immediate early promoter
    580..613     +  LTR            5' LTR (truncated) (fragment): truncated 5' long terminal repeat (LTR) from HIV-1
    629..647     +  promoter       T7 promoter: promoter for bacteriophage T7 RNA polymerase
   1776..1794    -  promoter       SP6 promoter: promoter for bacteriophage SP6 RNA polymerase
   1820..2044    +  polyA_signal   bGH poly(A) signal: bovine growth hormone polyadenylation signal
   2048..2069    +  promoter       SV40 promoter (fragment): SV40 enhancer and early promoter
   2090..2518    +  rep_origin     f1 ori (sequence partly withheld): f1 bacteriophage origin of replication; arrow indicates direction of (+) strand synthesis
   2532..2861    +  promoter       SV40 promoter: SV40 enhancer and early promoter
   2874..3032    +  CDS            ble (fragment): BLE_KLEPN - Experimental evidence at protein level: Swiss-Prot protein existence level 1. Binding protein with a strong affinity to the bleomycin family of antibiotics. Binds to CL990; an antimitotic-antibiotic compound. From Klebsiella pneumoniae.
   3027..3148    +  polyA_signal   SV40 poly(A) signal: SV40 polyadenylation signal
   3221..3237    -  protein_bind   lac operator: The lac repressor binds to the lac operator to inhibit transcription in E. coli. This inhibition can be relieved by adding lactose or isopropyl-β-D-thiogalactopyranoside (IPTG). lac repressor encoded by lacI
   3245..3275    -  promoter       lac promoter: promoter for the E. coli lac operon
   3290..3311    -  protein_bind   CAP binding site: CAP binding activates transcription in the presence of cAMP. E. coli catabolite activator protein
   3324..3416    -  CDS            lacI (fragment): lac repressor; lacI; The lac repressor binds to the lac operator to inhibit transcription in E. coli. This inhibition can be relieved by adding lactose or isopropyl-β-D-thiogalactopyranoside (IPTG).
   3599..4187    -  rep_origin     ori: high-copy-number ColE1/pMB1/pBR322/pUC origin of replication
   4358..5218    -  CDS            AmpR: β-lactamase; bla; confers resistance to ampicillin, carbenicillin, and related antibiotics
   5219..5323    -  promoter       AmpR promoter: bla
   5382..5434    -  misc_feature   bom (fragment): basis of mobility region from pBR322
