[The description below was written by a language model from this plasmid's Addgene catalogue record and pLannotate feature annotations shown in this document.]
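Description:
pCMV-Tc1-1_PS is a mammalian expression plasmid of about 5.6 kb, built on a pCMV backbone, that produces the Tc1-1_PS transposase in transfected cells. It is maintained in E. coli through a high-copy ColE1/pUC-type origin and selected with ampicillin via the β-lactamase gene and its native promoter. An f1 phage origin is also present, along with leftover lac promoter/operator, CAP site, lacI and bom fragments typical of the parental cloning vector.

The expression cassette consists of the human cytomegalovirus immediate-early enhancer and promoter at the start of the sequence and a bovine growth hormone polyadenylation signal downstream. Between them lie a forward T7 promoter and a reverse SP6 promoter. These flank an unannotated stretch of roughly 1.1 kb, and this is presumably where the synthetic transposase coding sequence sits, although the automated annotation did not assign a feature to it and the cloning sites are recorded as unknown. The phage promoters could serve for in vitro transcription or as sequencing primer sites.

Downstream, an SV40 early promoter precedes only a short fragment of a bleomycin-resistance (ble) gene followed by an SV40 poly(A) signal. The plasmid therefore does not appear to carry an intact mammalian selection marker, and no tags or reporters are annotated. A very short match to a truncated HIV-1 LTR just after the CMV promoter is probably an annotation artefact rather than a functional viral element.

The plasmid comes from a survey of DNA transposons tested in human cells for genome engineering. It would be expected to act as the helper that supplies transposase in trans, but the record describes no matching transposon donor.
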