Addgene plasmid #217227: pCMV-Tc1-1_PS
Purpose: Mammalian expression vector for expression of Tc1-1_PS transposase (CMV promoter)
Depositing lab: Yong E Zhang. Depositing organization: Institute of Zoology, Chinese Academy of Sciences. Publication: Heterologous survey of 130 DNA transposons in human cells highlights their functional divergence and expands the genome engineering toolbox. Zhang T, Tan S, Tang N, Li Y, Zhang C, Sun J, Guo Y, Gao H, Cai Y, Sun W, Wang C, Fu L, Ma H, Wu Y, Hu X, Zhang X, Gee P, Yan W, Zhao Y, Chen Q, Guo B, Wang H, Zhang YE. Cell. 2024 Jul 11;187(14):3741-3760.e30. doi: 10.1016/j.cell.2024.05.007. Epub 2024 Jun 5. PubMed 38843831.
Backbone
  Vector backbone: pCMV
  Vector type: Mammalian Expression
Growth in bacteria
  Bacterial resistance: Ampicillin, 100 μg/mL
  Growth temperature: 37°C
  Growth strain: DH5alpha
  Copy number: High Copy
Gene/Insert
  Gene/Insert name: Tc1-1_PS transposase
  Species: Synthetic
  Cloning method: Restriction Enzyme; 5′ cloning site Unknown (unknown if destroyed); 3′ cloning site Unknown (unknown if destroyed)
Terms and licenses: Academic/Nonprofit Terms; Industry Terms: Not Available to Industry
How to cite: pCMV-Tc1-1_PS was a gift from Yong E Zhang (Addgene plasmid # 217227 ; http://n2t.net/addgene:217227 ; RRID:Addgene_217227)
